>Addgene plasmid #11941 | Ub-G76V-GFP | addgene full sequence | sequence record 177122 | Addgene NGS Result
CATGTTCTTTCCTGCGTTATCCCCTGATTCTGTGGATAACCGTATTACCGCCATGCATTAGTTATTAATA
GTAATCAATTACGGGGTCATTAGTTCATAGCCCATATATGGAGTTCCGCGTTACATAACTTACGGTAAAT
GGCCCGCCTGGCTGACCGCCCAACGACCCCCGCCCATTGACGTCAATAATGACGTATGTTCCCATAGTAA
CGCCAATAGGGACTTTCCATTGACGTCAATGGGTGGAGTATTTACGGTAAACTGCCCACTTGGCAGTACA
TCAAGTGTATCATATGCCAAGTACGCCCCCTATTGACGTCAATGACGGTAAATGGCCCGCCTGGCATTAT
GCCCAGTACATGACCTTATGGGACTTTCCTACTTGGCAGTACATCTACGTATTAGTCATCGCTATTACCA
TGGTGATGCGGTTTTGGCAGTACATCAATGGGCGTGGATAGCGGTTTGACTCACGGGGATTTCCAAGTCT
CCACCCCATTGACGTCAATGGGAGTTTGTTTTGGCACCAAAATCAACGGGACTTTCCAAAATGTCGTAAC
AACTCCGCCCCATTGACGCAAATGGGCGGTAGGCGTGTACGGTGGGAGGTCTATATAAGCAGAGCTGGTT
TAGTGAACCGTCAGATCCGCTAGCGCTACCGGACTCAGATCTCGAGCTCAAGCTTCGAATTCACCATGCA
GATCTTCGTGAAGACTCTGACTGGTAAGACCATCACCCTCGAGGTTGAGCCCAGTGACACCATTGAGAAT
GTCAAGGCAAAGATCCAAGATAAGGAAGGCATCCCTCCTGACCAGCAGAGGCTGATCTTTGCTGGAAAAC
AGCTGGAAGATGGGCGCACCCTGTCTGACTACAACATCCAGAAAGAGTCCACCCTGCACCTGGTACTCCG
TCTCAGAGGTGTGGTGGGGAAGCTTGGTCGACAGGATCCACCGGTCGCCACCATGGTGAGCAAGGGCGAG
GAGCTGTTCACCGGGGTGGTGCCCATCCTGGTCGAGCTGGACGGCGACGTAAACGGCCACAAGTTCAGCG
TGTCCGGCGAGGGCGAGGGCGATGCCACCTACGGCAAGCTGACCCTGAAGTTCATCTGCACCACCGGCAA
GCTGCCCGTGCCCTGGCCCACCCTCGTGACCACCCTGACCTACGGCGTGCAGTGCTTCAGCCGCTACCCC
GACCACATGAAGCAGCACGACTTCTTCAAGTCCGCCATGCCCGAAGGCTACGTCCAGGAGCGCACCATCT
TCTTCAAGGACGACGGCAACTACAAGACCCGCGCCGAGGTGAAGTTCGAGGGCGACACCCTGGTGAACCG
CATCGAGCTGAAGGGCATCGACTTCAAGGAGGACGGCAACATCCTGGGGCACAAGCTGGAGTACAACTAC
AACAGCCACAACGTCTATATCATGGCCGACAAGCAGAAGAACGGCATCAAGGTGAACTTCAAGATCCGCC
ACAACATCGAGGACGGCAGCGTGCAGCTCGCCGACCACTACCAGCAGAACACCCCCATCGGCGACGGCCC
CGTGCTGCTGCCCGACAACCACTACCTGAGCACCCAGTCCGCCCTGAGCAAAGACCCCAACGAGAAGCGC
GATCACATGGTCCTGCTGGAGTTCGTGACCGCCGCCGGGATCACTCTCGGCATGGACGAGCTGTACAAGT
AAAGCGGCCGCGACTCTAGATCATAATCAGCCATACCACATTTGTAGAGGTTTTACTTGCTTTAAAAAAC
CTCCCACACCTCCCCCTGAACCTGAAACATAAAATGAATGCAATTGTTGTTGTTAACTTGTTTATTGCAG
CTTATAATGGTTACAAATAAAGCAATAGCATCACAAATTTCACAAATAAAGCATTTTTTTCACTGCATTC
TAGTTGTGGTTTGTCCAAACTCATCAATGTATCTTAAGGCGTAAATTGTAAGCGTTAATATTTTGTTAAA
ATTCGCGTTAAATTTTTGTTAAATCAGCTCATTTTTTAACCAATAGGCCGAAATCGGCAAAATCCCTTAT
AAATCAAAAGAATAGACCGAGATAGGGT
[37 nt withheld, positions 2059-2095]
AAAGAACGTGGACTCCAACGTCAAAGG
[49 nt withheld, positions 2123-2171]
T
[91 nt withheld, positions 2173-2263]
G
[124 nt withheld, positions 2265-2388]
CAGGTGGCACTTTTCGGGGAAATGTGCGCGGAACCCCTATTTGTTTATTTTTCTAAATACATTCAAATAT
GTATCCGCTCATGAGACAATAACCCTGATAAATGCTTCAATAATATTGAAAAAGGAAGAGTCCTGAGGCG
GAAAGAACCAGCTGTGGAATGTGTGTCAGTTAGGGTGTGGAAAGTCCCCAGGCTCCCCAGCAGGCAGAAG
TATGCAAAGCATGCATCTCAATTAGTCAGCAACCAGGTGTGGAAAGTCCCCAGGCTCCCCAGCAGGCAGA
AGTATGCAAAGCATGCATCTCAATTAGTCAGCAACCATAGTCCCGCCCCTAACTCCGCCCATCCCGCCCC
TAACTCCGCCCAGTTCCGCCCATTCTCCGCCCCATGGCTGACTAATTTTTTTTATTTATGCAGAGGCCGA
GGCCGCCTCGGCCTCTGAGCTATTCCAGAAGTAGTGAGGAGGCTTTTTTGGAGGCCTAGGCTTTTGCAAA
GATCGATCAAGAGACAGGATGAGGATCGTTTCGCATGATTGAACAAGATGGATTGCACGCAGGTTCTCCG
GCCGCTTGGGTGGAGAGGCTATTCGGCTATGACTGGGCACAACAGACAATCGGCTGCTCTGATGCCGCCG
TGTTCCGGCTGTCAGCGCAGGGGCGCCCGGTTCTTTTTGTCAAGACCGACCTGTCCGGTGCCCTGAATGA
ACTGCAAGACGAGGCAGCGCGGCTATCGTGGCTGGCCACGACGGGCGTTCCTTGCGCAGCTGTGCTCGAC
GTTGTCACTGAAGCGGGAAGGGACTGGCTGCTATTGGGCGAAGTGCCGGGGCAGGATCTCCTGTCATCTC
ACCTTGCTCCTGCCGAGAAAGTATCCATCATGGCTGATGCAATGCGGCGGCTGCATACGCTTGATCCGGC
TACCTGCCCATTCGACCACCAAGCGAAACATCGCATCGAGCGAGCACGTACTCGGATGGAAGCCGGTCTT
GTCGATCAGGATGATCTGGACGAAGAGCATCAGGGGCTCGCGCCAGCCGAACTGTTCGCCAGGCTCAAGG
CGAGCATGCCCGACGGCGAGGATCTCGTCGTGACCCATGGCGATGCCTGCTTGCCGAATATCATGGTGGA
AAATGGCCGCTTTTCTGGATTCATCGACTGTGGCCGGCTGGGTGTGGCGGACCGCTATCAGGACATAGCG
TTGGCTACCCGTGATATTGCTGAAGAGCTTGGCGGCGAATGGGCTGACCGCTTCCTCGTGCTTTACGGTA
TCGCCGCTCCCGATTCGCAGCGCATCGCCTTCTATCGCCTTCTTGACGAGTTCTTCTGAGCGGGACTCTG
GGGTTCGAAATGACCGACCAAGCGACGCCCAACCTGCCATCACGAGATTTCGATTCCACCGCCGCCTTCT
ATGAAAGGTTGGGCTTCGGAATCGTTTTCCGGGACGCCGGCTGGATGATCCTCCAGCGCGGGGATCTCAT
GCTGGAGTTCTTCGCCCACCCTAGGGGGAGGCTAACTGAAACACGGAAGGAGACAATACCGGAAGGAACC
CGCGCTATGACGGCAATAAAAAGACAGAATAAAACGCACGGTGTTGGGTCGTTTGTTCATAAACGCGGGG
TTCGGTCCCAGGGCTGGCACTCTGTCGATACCCCACCGAGACCCCATTGGGGCCAATACGCCCGCGTTTC
TTCCTTTTCCCCACCCCACCCCCCAAGTTCGGGTGAAGGCCCAGGGCTCGCAGCCAACGTCGGGGCGGCA
GGCCCTGCCATAGCCTCAGGTTACTCATATATACTTTAGATTGATTTAAAACTTCATTTTTAATTTAAAA
GGATCTAGGTGAAGATCCTTTTTGATAATCTCATGACCAAAATCCCTTAACGTGAGTTTTCGTTCCACTG
AGCGTCAGACCCCGTAGAAAAGATCAAAGGATCTTCTTGAGATCCTTTTTTTCTGCGCGTAATCTGCTGC
TTGCAAACAAAAAAACCACCGCTACCAGCGGTGGTTTGTTTGCCGGATCAAGAGCTACCAACTCTTTTTC
CGAAGGTAACTGGCTTCAGCAGAGCGCAGATACCAAATACTGTTCTTCTAGTGTAGCCGTAGTTAGGCCA
CCACTTCAAGAACTCTGTAGCACCGCCTACATACCTCGCTCTGCTAATCCTGTTACCAGTGGCTGCTGCC
AGTGGCGATAAGTCGTGTCTTACCGGGTTGGACTCAAGACGATAGTTACCGGATAAGGCGCAGCGGTCGG
GCTGAACGGGGGGTTCGTGCACACAGCCCAGCTTGGAGCGAACGACCTACACCGAACTGAGATACCTACA
GCGTGAGCTATGAGAAAGCGCCACGCTTCCCGAAGGGAGAAAGGCGGACAGGTATCCGGTAAGCGGCAGG
GTCGGAACAGGAGAGCGCACGAGGGAGCTTCCAGGGGGAAACGCCTGGTATCTTTATAGTCCTGTCGGGT
TTCGCCACCTCTGACTTGAGCGTCGATTTTTGTGATGCTCGTCAGGGGGGCGGAGCCTATGGAAAAACGC
CAGCAACGCGGCCTTTTTACGGTTCCTGGCCTTTTGCTGGCCTTTTGCTCA
Features (pLannotate 1.2.2; 16 found; start..end, strand, type, name):
      1..51      +  rep_origin     RSF ori (fragment): Plasmids containing the RSF 1030 origin of replication can be propagated in E. coli cells that contain additional plasmids with compatible origins.
    119..422     +  enhancer       CMV enhancer: human cytomegalovirus immediate early enhancer
    423..626     +  promoter       CMV promoter: human cytomegalovirus (CMV) immediate early promoter
    649..692     +  misc_feature   MCS (fragment): multiple cloning site
    729..917     +  CDS            UBIQ_LUMTE: Experimental evidence at protein level: Swiss-Prot protein existence level 1. Ubiquitin exists either covalently attached to another protein, or free (unanchored). When covalently bound, it is conjugated to target proteins via an isopeptide bond either as a monomer (monoubiquitin), a polymer linked via different Lys residues of the ubiquitin (polyubiquitin chains) or a linear polymer linked via the initiator Met of the ubiquitin (linear polyubiquitin chains). Polyubiquitin chains, when attached to a target protein, have different functions depending on the Lys residue of the ubiquitin that is
    963..1682    +  CDS            EGFP: the original enhanced GFP (Yang et al., 1996) mammalian codon-optimized
   1699..1782    +  CDS            large T antigen (fragment): large T antigen from SV40 (simian virus 40)
   1805..1926    +  polyA_signal   SV40 poly(A) signal: SV40 polyadenylation signal
   1960..2388    -  rep_origin     f1 ori (sequence partly withheld): f1 bacteriophage origin of replication; arrow indicates direction of (+) strand synthesis
   2415..2519    +  promoter       AmpR promoter: bla
   2521..2878    +  promoter       SV40 promoter: SV40 enhancer and early promoter
   2913..3707    +  CDS            NeoR/KanR: aminoglycoside phosphotransferase from Tn5; aph(3')-II (or nptII); confers resistance to neomycin, kanamycin, and G418 (Geneticin®)
   3728..3880    +  CDS            ble (fragment): BLE_KLEPN - Experimental evidence at protein level: Swiss-Prot protein existence level 1. Binding protein with a strong affinity to the bleomycin family of antibiotics. Binds to CL990; an antimitotic-antibiotic compound. From Klebsiella pneumoniae.
   3939..3986    +  polyA_signal   HSV TK poly(A) signal: herpes simplex virus thymidine kinase polyadenylation signal (Cole and Stacy, 1985)
   4077..4093    -  polyA_signal   bGH poly(A) signal (fragment): bovine growth hormone polyadenylation signal
   4315..4903    +  rep_origin     ori: high-copy-number ColE1/pMB1/pBR322/pUC origin of replication
