[The description below was written by a language model from this plasmid's Addgene catalogue record and pLannotate feature annotations shown in this document.]
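Description:
Ub-G76V-GFP is a mammalian expression plasmid built on the Clontech EGFP-N1 backbone that encodes a short-lived fluorescent reporter of ubiquitin/proteasome-dependent proteolysis. The sequenced record is 4,959 nt. It is maintained in E. coli as a high-copy plasmid through a ColE1/pUC-type origin and also carries an f1 phage origin. A single Tn5 NeoR/KanR (aminoglycoside phosphotransferase) gene serves both hosts. A bacterial promoter drives it for kanamycin selection in E. coli, and the SV40 enhancer/early promoter, with an HSV TK polyadenylation signal, drives it for G418 selection of stably transfected mammalian cells. Several small annotated fragments (RSF ori, large T antigen, ble, bGH poly(A)) are probably partial matches from automated annotation rather than functional elements.

The expression cassette uses the human CMV immediate-early enhancer and promoter to drive a ubiquitin open reading frame fused through a short linker to the N-terminus of EGFP, followed by the SV40 poly(A) signal. According to the depositor, ubiquitin was PCR-amplified from another plasmid and cloned into the EcoRI and BamHI sites of the vector. The catalogue fields instead list EcoRI and NotI, which flank the whole fusion. The key feature is the substitution of valine for the C-terminal glycine 76 of ubiquitin. In general, this change prevents deubiquitinating enzymes from cleaving ubiquitin off the fusion. The uncleavable ubiquitin then acts as a degradation signal (the ubiquitin fusion degradation pathway) that leads to polyubiquitination and rapid proteasomal turnover of the GFP. Steady-state fluorescence is therefore expected to be low and to rise when proteasome activity is inhibited or impaired, which lets the construct be used to quantify ubiquitin/proteasome function in living cells.
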