Addgene plasmid #11941: Ub-G76V-GFP
Depositing lab: Nico Dantuma. Publication: Short-lived green fluorescent proteins for quantifying ubiquitin/proteasome-dependent proteolysis in living cells. Dantuma NP, Lindsten K, Glas R, Jellne M, Masucci MG. Nat Biotechnol. 2000 May . 18(5):538-43. 10.1038/75406 PubMed 10802622.
Backbone
  Vector backbone: EGFP-N1
  Backbone manufacturer: Clontech
  Backbone size w/o insert (bp): 3970
  Vector type: Mammalian Expression
  Selectable markers: Neomycin (select with G418)
Growth in bacteria
  Bacterial resistance: Kanamycin, 50 μg/mL
  Growth temperature: 37°C
  Growth strain: DH5alpha
  Copy number: High Copy
Gene/Insert
  Gene/Insert name: Ub-G76V-GFP (alt names: Ubiquitin; Ub)
  Insert size (bp): 990
  Mutation: Ubiquitin fused to N-terminus of GFP. Glycine 76 mutated to Valine.
  Cloning method: Restriction Enzyme; 5′ cloning site EcoRI (not destroyed); 3′ cloning site NotI (not destroyed)
  Sequencing primers: 5′ EGFP-N (CGTCGCCGTCCAGCTCGACCAG)
Terms and licenses: Academic/Nonprofit Terms; Industry Terms: Not Available to Industry
Depositor comments: The ubiquitin open reading frame was amplified by PCR from the Ub-Pro-Gal plasmid with the sense primer 5'-GCG GAATTCACCATGCAGATCTTCGTGAAGACT-3' and the antisense primer 5'-GCGGGATCCTGTCGACCAAGCTTC CCCACCACACCTCTGAGACGGAGTAC-3'. The PCR product was cloned into the EcoRI and BamHI sites of the EGFP-N1 vector from Clontech.
How to cite: Ub-G76V-GFP was a gift from Nico Dantuma (Addgene plasmid # 11941 ; http://n2t.net/addgene:11941 ; RRID:Addgene_11941)
